Addgene plasmid #141843: TFORF1582
Purpose: Lentiviral vector for overexpressing transcription factor ORFs with unique 24-bp barcodes. Barcodes facilitate identification of transcription factors in pooled screens.
Depositing lab: Feng Zhang. Depositing organization: Broad Institute. Publication: A transcription factor atlas of directed differentiation. Joung J, Ma S, Tay T, Geiger-Schuller KR, Kirchgatterer PC, Verdine VK, Guo B, Arias-Garcia MA, Allen WE, Singh A, Kuksenko O, Abudayyeh OO, Gootenberg JS, Fu Z, Macrae RK, Buenrostro JD, Regev A, Zhang F. Cell. 2023 Jan 5;186(1):209-229.e26. doi: 10.1016/j.cell.2022.11.026. PubMed 36608654.
Backbone
  Vector backbone: pLX_TRC317
  Backbone manufacturer: Broad Institute Genetic Perturbation Platform
  Backbone size w/o insert (bp): 8264
  Vector type: Mammalian Expression, Lentiviral
  Selectable markers: Puromycin
Growth in bacteria
  Bacterial resistance: Ampicillin, 100 μg/mL
  Growth temperature: 37°C
  Growth strain: NEB Stable
  Copy number: High Copy
Gene/Insert
  Gene/Insert name: ZNF777
  Species: H. sapiens (human)
  Insert size (bp): 2597
  Entrez Gene: ZNF777 (a.k.a. KIAA1285)
  Promoter: EF1a
  Cloning method: Unknown
  Sequencing primers: 5′ GGGTGGAGACTGAAGTTAGGCCAG; 3′ CACATAGCGTAAAAGGAGCAACATAG
Terms and licenses: Academic/Nonprofit Terms; Industry Terms: Not Available to Industry
Depositor comments: NM_015694,XM_011516055,ENST00000247930 . The transcription factor ORF portion of this plasmid was synthesized by Genewiz. Please test multiple small colonies in case of plasmid recombination. To make this collection available in a timely manner, a portion of this collection was not fully sequenced by Addgene. If an Addgene verified full plasmid sequence is not available, please contact us prior to placing an order to request the full sequence.
How to cite: TFORF1582 was a gift from Feng Zhang (Addgene plasmid # 141843 ; http://n2t.net/addgene:141843 ; RRID:Addgene_141843)
