[The description below was written by a language model from this plasmid's Addgene catalogue record and pLannotate feature annotations shown in this document.]
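Description:
TFORF1582 is a lentiviral mammalian expression plasmid built on the pLX_TRC317 backbone from the Broad Institute Genetic Perturbation Platform. It carries the human zinc-finger transcription factor ZNF777 (also known as KIAA1285) as a synthesized open reading frame. It belongs to a barcoded transcription factor ORF collection in which each clone has a unique 24-bp barcode, so that individual factors can be identified by sequencing in pooled overexpression screens. The annotation does not mark the barcode as a separate feature. In bacteria the plasmid replicates from a high-copy ColE1/pUC-type origin and is selected with ampicillin through the bla gene. An f1 origin and lac/T7/T3 promoter remnants from the cloning backbone are also present. The depositor warns that recombination can occur during propagation, as is common for LTR-containing plasmids.

The viral portion has a third-generation layout. An RSV promoter drives a truncated HIV-1 5' LTR, followed by the Ψ packaging signal with a gag fragment, the Rev response element, a cPPT/CTS and a self-inactivating ΔU3 3' LTR, with an SV40 polyadenylation signal downstream. Between the LTRs sit two expression units. An SV40 early promoter drives puromycin N-acetyltransferase for selection of transduced cells, and the strong constitutive EF-1α promoter drives ZNF777. A WPRE downstream of the ORF enhances transcript stability and expression. The annotated ZNF777 match spans about 2.2 kb, somewhat shorter than the 2,597-bp insert listed, so the remainder presumably includes sequence the annotation tool did not assign. The 10,861-nt sequenced record agrees with the stated backbone plus insert size. The construct is used to produce lentivirus for stable ZNF777 overexpression, for example in directed differentiation screens.
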