Features (pLannotate 1.2.2; 31 found; start..end, strand, type, name):
      5..231     +  promoter       RSV promoter: Rous sarcoma virus enhancer/promoter
    232..412     +  LTR            5' LTR (truncated): truncated 5' long terminal repeat (LTR) from HIV-1
    459..584     +  misc_feature   HIV-1 Ψ: packaging signal of human immunodeficiency virus type 1
    568..931     +  CDS            HIV-1 gag (fragment): gag protein from human immunodeficiency virus 1; gag
   1077..1310    +  misc_feature   RRE: The Rev response element (RRE) of HIV-1 allows for Rev-dependent mRNA export from the nucleus to the cytoplasm.
   1687..1713    +  CDS            Rev (fragment): human immunodeficiency virus 1 (HIV-1) Rev protein; rev; enhances nuclear export of unspliced and incompletely spliced viral mRNAs
   1720..1743    +  promoter       SV40 promoter (fragment): SV40 early promoter
   1744..1815    +  promoter       SV40 promoter (fragment): SV40 enhancer and early promoter
   1839..1974    +  rep_origin     SV40 ori: SV40 origin of replication
   2020..2616    +  CDS            PuroR (fragment): puromycin N-acetyltransferase; pac from Streptomyces; confers resistance to puromycin
   2665..2782    +  misc_feature   cPPT/CTS: central polypurine tract and central termination sequence of HIV-1
   2847..2913    +  CDS            small t antigen (fragment): SV40 (simian virus 40) small t antigen
   2920..4098    +  promoter       EF-1α promoter: strong constitutive promoter for human elongation factor EF-1α
   4115..6292    +  CDS            ZNF777 (fragment): ZN777_HUMAN - Also known as KIAA1285. Experimental evidence at protein level: Swiss-Prot protein existence level 1. May be involved in transcriptional regulation. From Homo sapiens (Human).
   6623..6676    +  promoter       U6 promoter (fragment): RNA polymerase III promoter for human U6 snRNA
   6718..7306    +  misc_feature   WPRE: woodchuck hepatitis virus posttranscriptional regulatory element
   7357..7376    +  misc_feature   cPPT/CTS (fragment): central polypurine tract and central termination sequence of HIV-1
   7378..7611    +  LTR            3' LTR (ΔU3): self-inactivating 3' long terminal repeat (LTR) from HIV-1
   7689..7810    +  polyA_signal   SV40 poly(A) signal: SV40 polyadenylation signal
   7850..7985    +  rep_origin     SV40 ori: SV40 origin of replication
   8006..8024    -  promoter       T7 promoter: promoter for bacteriophage T7 RNA polymerase
   8032..8187    +  CDS            lacZα (fragment): LacZα fragment of β-galactosidase; lacZ fragment
   8192..8620    +  rep_origin     f1 ori (sequence partly withheld): f1 bacteriophage origin of replication; arrow indicates direction of (+) strand synthesis
   8673..8777    +  promoter       AmpR promoter: bla
   8778..9638    +  CDS            AmpR: β-lactamase; bla; confers resistance to ampicillin, carbenicillin, and related antibiotics
   9809..10397   +  rep_origin     ori: high-copy-number ColE1/pMB1/pBR322/pUC origin of replication
  10580..10672   +  CDS            lacI (fragment): lac repressor; lacI; The lac repressor binds to the lac operator to inhibit transcription in E. coli. This inhibition can be relieved by adding lactose or isopropyl-β-D-thiogalactopyranoside (IPTG).
  10685..10706   +  protein_bind   CAP binding site: CAP binding activates transcription in the presence of cAMP. E. coli catabolite activator protein
  10721..10751   +  promoter       lac promoter: promoter for the E. coli lac operon
  10755..10777   +  protein_bind   lac operator (fragment): The lac repressor binds to the lac operator to inhibit transcription in E. coli. This inhibition can be relieved by adding lactose or isopropyl-β-D-thiogalactopyranoside (IPTG). lac repressor encoded by lacI
  10820..10838   +  promoter       T3 promoter: promoter for bacteriophage T3 RNA polymerase
>Addgene plasmid #141843 | TFORF1582 | addgene full sequence | sequence record 415135 | Addgene NGS Result
TTAATGTAGTCTTATGCAATACTCTTGTAGTCTTGCAACATGGTAACGATGAGTTAGCAACATGCCTTAC
AAGGAGAGAAAAAGCACCGTGCATGCCGATTGGTGGAAGTAAGGTGGTACGATCGTGCCTTATTAGGAAG
GCAACAGACGGGTCTGACATGGATTGGACGAACCACTGAATTGCCGCATTGCAGAGATATTGTATTTAAG
TGCCTAGCTCGATACATAAACGGGTCTCTCTGGTTAGACCAGATCTGAGCCTGGGAGCTCTCTGGCTAAC
TAGGGAACCCACTGCTTAAGCCTCAATAAAGCTTGCCTTGAGTGCTTCAAGTAGTGTGTGCCCGTCTGTT
GTGTGACTCTGGTAACTAGAGATCCCTCAGACCCTTTTAGTCAGTGTGGAAAATCTCTAGCAGTGGCGCC
CGAACAGGGACTTGAAAGCGAAAGGGAAACCAGAGGAGCTCTCTCGACGCAGGACTCGGCTTGCTGAAGC
GCGCACGGCAAGAGGCGAGGGGCGGCGACTGGTGAGTACGCCAAAAATTTTGACTAGCGGAGGCTAGAAG
GAGAGAGATGGGTGCGAGAGCGTCAGTATTAAGCGGGGGAGAATTAGATCGCGATGGGAAAAAATTCGGT
TAAGGCCAGGGGGAAAGAAAAAATATAAATTAAAACATATAGTATGGGCAAGCAGGGAGCTAGAACGATT
CGCAGTTAATCCTGGCCTGTTAGAAACATCAGAAGGCTGTAGACAAATACTGGGACAGCTACAACCATCC
CTTCAGACAGGATCAGAAGAACTTAGATCATTATATAATACAGTAGCAACCCTCTATTGTGTGCATCAAA
GGATAGAGATAAAAGACACCAAGGAAGCTTTAGACAAGATAGAGGAAGAGCAAAACAAAAGTAAGACCAC
CGCACAGCAAGCGGCCGCTGATCTTCAGACCTGGAGGAGGAGATATGAGGGACAATTGGAGAAGTGAATT
ATATAAATATAAAGTAGTAAAAATTGAACCATTAGGAGTAGCACCCACCAAGGCAAAGAGAAGAGTGGTG
CAGAGAGAAAAAAGAGCAGTGGGAATAGGAGCTTTGTTCCTTGGGTTCTTGGGAGCAGCAGGAAGCACTA
TGGGCGCAGCGTCAATGACGCTGACGGTACAGGCCAGACAATTATTGTCTGGTATAGTGCAGCAGCAGAA
CAATTTGCTGAGGGCTATTGAGGCGCAACAGCATCTGTTGCAACTCACAGTCTGGGGCATCAAGCAGCTC
CAGGCAAGAATCCTGGCTGTGGAAAGATACCTAAAGGATCAACAGCTCCTGGGGATTTGGGGTTGCTCTG
GAAAACTCATTTGCACCACTGCTGTGCCTTGGAATGCTAGTTGGAGTAATAAATCTCTGGAACAGATTTG
GAATCACACGACCTGGATGGAGTGGGACAGAGAAATTAACAATTACACAAGCTTAATACACTCCTTAATT
GAAGAATCGCAAAACCAGCAAGAAAAGAATGAACAAGAATTATTGGAATTAGATAAATGGGCAAGTTTGT
GGAATTGGTTTAACATAACAAATTGGCTGTGGTATATAAAATTATTCATAATGATAGTAGGAGGCTTGGT
AGGTTTAAGAATAGTTTTTGCTGTACTTTCTATAGTGAATAGAGTTAGGCAGGGATATTCACCATTATCG
TTTCAGACCCACCTCCCAACCCCGAGGGGACCCATGCATTGCATCTCAATTAGTCAGCAACCAGGTGTGG
AAAGTCCCCAGGCTCCCCAGCAGGCAGAAGTATGCAAAGCATGCGTCTCAATTAGTCAGCAACCATAGTC
CCGCCCCTAACTCCGCCCATCCCGCCCCTAACTCCGCCCAGTTCCGCCCATTCTCCGCCCCATGGCTGAC
TAATTTTTTTTATTTATGCAGAGGCCGAGGCCGCCTCGGCCTCTGAGCTATTCCAGAAGTAGTGAGGAGG
CTTTTTTGGAGGCCTAGGCTTTTGCAAAAAGCTTTCTAGAGGTACCACCGGAGCTTACCATGACCGAGTA
CAAGCCCACGGTGCGCCTCGCCACCCGCGACGACGTCCCCAGGGCCGTACGCACCCTCGCCGCCGCGTTC
GCCGACTACCCCGCCACGCGCCACACCGTCGATCCGGACCGCCACATCGAGCGGGTCACCGAGCTGCAAG
AACTCTTCCTCACGCGCGTCGGGCTCGACATCGGCAAGGTGTGGGTCGCGGACGACGGCGCCGCCGTGGC
GGTCTGGACCACGCCGGAGAGCGTCGAAGCGGGGGCGGTGTTCGCCGAGATCGGCCCGCGCATGGCCGAG
TTGAGCGGTTCCCGGCTGGCCGCGCAGCAACAGATGGAAGGCCTCCTGGCGCCGCACCGGCCCAAGGAGC
CCGCGTGGTTCCTGGCCACCGTCGGCGTCTCGCCCGACCACCAGGGCAAGGGTCTGGGCAGCGCCGTCGT
GCTCCCCGGAGTGGAGGCGGCCGAGCGCGCCGGGGTGCCCGCCTTCCTGGAGACCTCCGCGCCCCGCAAC
CTCCCCTTCTACGAGCGGCTCGGCTTCACCGTCACCGCCGACGTCGAGGTGCCCGAAGGACCGCGCACCT
GGTGCATGACCCGCAAGCCCGGTGCCAGTTAACGAATTCTAGATCTTGAGACAAATGGCAGTATTCATCC
ACAATTTTAAAAGAAAAGGGGGGATTGGGGGGTACAGTGCAGGGGAAAGAATAGTAGACATAATAGCAAC
AGACATACAAACTAAAGAATTACAAAAACAAATTACAAAAATTCAAAATTTTCGGGTTTATTACAGGGAC
AGCAGAGATCCACTTTGGCGCCGGCTCGAGGCCTGCAGGTGCAAAGATGGATAAAGTTTTAAACAGAGAG
GAATCTTTGCAGCTAATGGACCTTCTAGGTCTTGAAAGGAGTGGGAATTGGCTCCGGTGCCCGTCAGTGG
GCAGAGCGCACATCGCCCACAGTCCCCGAGAAGTTGGGGGGAGGGGTCGGCAATTGAACCGGTGCCTAGA
GAAGGTGGCGCGGGGTAAACTGGGAAAGTGATGTCGTGTACTGGCTCCGCCTTTTTCCCGAGGGTGGGGG
AGAACCGTATATAAGTGCAGTAGTCGCCGTGAACGTTCTTTTTCGCAACGGGTTTGCCGCCAGAACACAG
GTAAGTGCCGTGTGTGGTTCCCGCGGGCCTGGCCTCTTTACGGGTTATGGCCCTTGCGTGCCTTGAATTA
CTTCCACCTGGCTGCAGTACGTGATTCTTGATCCCGAGCTTCGGGTTGGAAGTGGGTGGGAGAGTTCGAG
GCCTTGCGCTTAAGGAGCCCCTTCGCCTCGTGCTTGAGTTGAGGCCTGGCCTGGGCGCTGGGGCCGCCGC
GTGCGAATCTGGTGGCACCTTCGCGCCTGTCTCGCTGCTTTCGATAAGTCTCTAGCCATTTAAAATTTTT
GATGACCTGCTGCGACGCTTTTTTTCTGGCAAGATAGTCTTGTAAATGCGGGCCAAGATCTGCACACTGG
TATTTCGGTTTTTGGGGCCGCGGGCGGCGACGGGGCCCGTGCGTCCCAGCGCACATGTTCGGCGAGGCGG
GGCCTGCGAGCGCGGCCACCGAGAATCGGACGGGGGTAGTCTCAAGCTGGCCGGCCTGCTCTGGTGCCTG
GCCTCGCGCCGCCGTGTATCGCCCCGCCCTGGGCGGCAAGGCTGGCCCGGTCGGCACCAGTTGCGTGAGC
GGAAAGATGGCCGCTTCCCGGCCCTGCTGCAGGGAGCTCAAAATGGAGGACGCGGCGCTCGGGAGAGCGG
GCGGGTGAGTCACCCACACAAAGGAAAAGGGCCTTTCCGTCCTCAGCCGTCGCTTCATGTGACTCCACGG
AGTACCGGGCGCCGTCCAGGCACCTCGATTAGTTCTCGAGCTTTTGGAGTACGTCGTCTTTAGGTTGGGG
GGAGGGGTTTTATGCGATGGAGTTTCCCCACACTGAGTGGGTGGAGACTGAAGTTAGGCCAGCTTGGCAC
TTGATGTAATTCTCCTTGGAATTTGCCCTTTTTGAGTTTGGATCTTGGTTCATTCTCAAGCCTCAGACAG
TGGTTCAAAGTTTTTTTCTTCCATTTCAGGTGTCGTGAGGCTAGCACCGCCACCATGGAGAACCAACGCT
CATCACCTCTGTCGTTCCCCAGTGTTCCACAAGAAGAAACCTTACGTCAGGCCCCTGCTGGACTCCCCCG
AGAAACTCTGTTCCAATCCCGCGTTCTTCCTCCCAAAGAAATTCCTTCTTTGTCTCCCACCATTCCCCGT
CAAGGCTCCCTGCCCCAAACTTCCAGTGCTCCCAAGCAAGAGACTTCTGGCCGGATGCCACATGTGCTCC
AGAAGGGACCCTCACTCCTGTGTTCTGCCGCTTCTGAGCAAGAGACTTCTCTCCAGGGCCCCCTGGCTTC
CCAGGAAGGGACCCAGTATCCACCCCCAGCTGCTGCTGAACAAGAAGTCTCCCTTCTCTCCCACTCCCCC
CACCACCAGGAAGCCCCCGTTCACTCCCCTGAAGCTCCTGAGAAAGACCCCCTGACCCTTTCCCCAACAG
TTCCCGAGACTGACATGGACCCGCTGCTCCAGAGCCCGGTTTCCCAAAAGGACACCCCTTTCCAGATCTC
TTCTGCAGTCCAGAAGGAACAGCCGCTCCCCACGGCAGAGATCACCCGCTTGGCTGTGTGGGCTGCCGTC
CAAGCAGTGGAGAGGAAGCTGGAGGCCCAGGCCATGAGGCTACTGACCCTGGAAGGCAGGACGGGGACAA
ATGAAAAGAAGATAGCCGACTGCGAGAAGACAGCCGTGGAGTTCGCGAACCATCTGGAGAGCAAGTGGGT
CGTGTTGGGGACCCTGCTGCAGGAGTATGGGCTGCTGCAGAGGCGGCTGGAGAACATGGAGAACCTGCTG
AAAAACAGAAATTTCTGGATCCTGCGGCTGCCCCCCGGCAGCAATGGAGAAGTTCCCAAGGTCCCTGTCA
CATTTGATGATGTTGCTGTGCACTTCTCGGAGCAGGAGTGGGGAAACCTGTCTGAGTGGCAGAAGGAGCT
CTACAAGAACGTGATGAGGGGCAACTACGAGTCCCTGGTTTCCATGGACTATGCAATTTCCAAACCAGAC
CTCATGTCACAGATGGAGCGCGGGGAGCGGCCCACCATGCAGGAGCAGGAAGACTCTGAGGAGGGCGAAA
CGCCGACAGATCCCAGTGCTGCGCACGATGGGATCGTGATTAAGATCGAGGTACAGACCAACGACGAGGG
CTCAGAAAGTTTGGAGACACCTGAGCCCCTGATGGGACAGGTGGAAGAGCACGGCTTCCAGGACTCAGAG
CTGGGTGACCCCTGTGGGGAACAGCCAGACCTGGACATGCAGGAGCCAGAGAACACGCTGGAGGAGTCCA
CGGAAGGCTCCAGCGAGTTCAGCGAACTGAAGCAGATGCTGGTGCAGCAGAGGAACTGCACGGAGGGGAT
CGTGATCAAGACAGAGGAACAAGACGAGGAGGAAGAAGAGGAGGAGGAGGATGAGCTGCCGCAGCACTTG
CAATCCCTTGGGCAGCTGTCCGGGAGATATGAGGCCAGTATGTACCAGACCCCGCTGCCCGGGGAGATGT
CCCCCGAGGGCGAGGAGAGCCCCCCGCCCCTGCAGCTAGGAAACCCCGCAGTGAAAAGGCTGGCGCCCTC
CGTGCACGGTGAGCGGCACCTGAGCGAGAACCGCGGGGCCTCGAGCCAGCAGCAGCGGAACCGGCGCGGC
GAGCGGCCCTTCACATGCATGGAGTGCGGCAAGAGCTTCCGCCTGAAGATCAACCTCATCATCCACCAGC
GCAACCACATCAAGGAGGGGCCCTACGAGTGCGCCGAATGCGAGATCAGCTTCCGGCACAAGCAACAGCT
CACGCTGCACCAGCGCATCCACCGCGTGCGCGGAGGCTGCGTCTCACCCGAACGCGGGCCCACGTTCAAC
CCCAAGCACGCGCTCAAGCCGCGTCCCAAGTCACCCAGCTCTGGTAGCGGCGGCGGTGGCCCTAAGCCCT
ACAAGTGCCCCGAGTGCGACAGCAGCTTCAGCCACAAGTCCAGCCTGACCAAACACCAGATCACGCACAC
GGGTGAGCGGCCCTACACGTGCCCCGAGTGCAAGAAGAGCTTCCGCCTGCACATCAGCTTGGTGATCCAT
CAGCGCGTGCACGCGGGCAAGCATGAGGTCTCCTTCATCTGCAGCCTGTGCGGCAAGAGCTTCAGCCGCC
CCTCGCACCTGCTGCGCCACCAGCGGACTCACACAGGCGAGCGGCCCTTCAAGTGCCCCGAGTGCGAGAA
GAGCTTCAGCGAGAAGTCCAAGCTCACCAACCACTGCCGCGTGCACTCGCGCGAGCGGCCGCACGCCTGC
CCCGAGTGCGGCAAGAGCTTCATCCGCAAGCACCACCTCCTGGAACACCGGCGCATCCACACAGGCGAGC
GGCCCTACCACTGCGCCGAGTGCGGCAAGCGCTTCACGCAGAAGCATCACCTGCTGGAGCACCAGCGCGC
GCACACGGGCGAGCGGCCCTACCCCTGCACGCACTGCGCCAAGTGCTTCCGCTACAAGCAGTCGCTCAAG
TACCACCTGCGGACCCACACGGGCGAGTAGTAATGAACTAGTCCGTAACTTGAAAGTATTTCGATTTCTT
GGCTTTATATATCTTGTGGAAAGGACGATTCCTAAGCCGGTCATATCATGACACGCGTTAAGTCGACAAT
CAACCTCTGGATTACAAAATTTGTGAAAGATTGACTGGTATTCTTAACTATGTTGCTCCTTTTACGCTAT
GTGGATACGCTGCTTTAATGCCTTTGTATCATGCTATTGCTTCCCGTATGGCTTTCATTTTCTCCTCCTT
GTATAAATCCTGGTTGCTGTCTCTTTATGAGGAGTTGTGGCCCGTTGTCAGGCAACGTGGCGTGGTGTGC
ACTGTGTTTGCTGACGCAACCCCCACTGGTTGGGGCATTGCCACCACCTGTCAGCTCCTTTCCGGGACTT
TCGCTTTCCCCCTCCCTATTGCCACGGCGGAACTCATCGCCGCCTGCCTTGCCCGCTGCTGGACAGGGGC
TCGGCTGTTGGGCACTGACAATTCCGTGGTGTTGTCGGGGAAATCATCGTCCTTTCCTTGGCTGCTCGCC
TGTGTTGCCACCTGGATTCTGCGCGGGACGTCCTTCTGCTACGTCCCTTCGGCCCTCAATCCAGCGGACC
TTCCTTCCCGCGGCCTGCTGCCGGCTCTGCGGCCTCTTCCGCGTCTTCGCCTTCGCCCTCAGACGAGTCG
GATCTCCCTTTGGGCCGCCTCCCCGCGTCGACTTTAAGACCAATGACTTACAAGGCAGCTGTAGATCTTA
GCCACTTTTTAAAAGAAAAGGGGGGACTGGAAGGGCTAATTCACTCCCAACGAAGACAAGATCTGCTTTT
TGCTTGTACTGGGTCTCTCTGGTTAGACCAGATCTGAGCCTGGGAGCTCTCTGGCTAACTAGGGAACCCA
CTGCTTAAGCCTCAATAAAGCTTGCCTTGAGTGCTTCAAGTAGTGTGTGCCCGTCTGTTGTGTGACTCTG
GTAACTAGAGATCCCTCAGACCCTTTTAGTCAGTGTGGAAAATCTCTAGCAGTACGTATAGTAGTTCATG
TCATCTTATTATTCAGTATTTATAACTTGCAAAGAAATGAATATCAGAGAGTGAGAGGAACTTGTTTATT
GCAGCTTATAATGGTTACAAATAAAGCAATAGCATCACAAATTTCACAAATAAAGCATTTTTTTCACTGC
ATTCTAGTTGTGGTTTGTCCAAACTCATCAATGTATCTTATCATGTCTGGCTCTAGCTATCCCGCCCCTA
ACTCCGCCCATCCCGCCCCTAACTCCGCCCAGTTCCGCCCATTCTCCGCCCCATGGCTGACTAATTTTTT
TTATTTATGCAGAGGCCGAGGCCGCCTCGGCCTCTGAGCTATTCCAGAAGTAGTGAGGAGGCTTTTTTGG
AGGCCTAGGGACGTACCCAATTCGCCCTATAGTGAGTCGTATTACGCGCGCTCACTGGCCGTCGTTTTAC
AACGTCGTGACTGGGAAAACCCTGGCGTTACCCAACTTAATCGCCTTGCAGCACATCCCCCTTTCGCCAG
CTGGCGTAATAGCGAAGAGGCCCGCACCGATCGCCCTTCCCAACAGTTGCGCAGCCTGAATGGCGAATGG
G
[124 nt withheld, positions 8192-8315]
C
[91 nt withheld, positions 8317-8407]
A
[49 nt withheld, positions 8409-8457]
CCTTTGACGTTGGAGTCCACGTTCTTT
[37 nt withheld, positions 8485-8521]
ACCCTATCTCGGTCTATTCTTTTGATTTATAAGGGATTTTGCCGATTTCGGCCTATTGGTTAAAAAATGA
GCTGATTTAACAAAAATTTAACGCGAATTTTAACAAAATATTAACGCTTACAATTTAGGTGGCACTTTTC
GGGGAAATGTGCGCGGAACCCCTATTTGTTTATTTTTCTAAATACATTCAAATATGTATCCGCTCATGAG
ACAATAACCCTGATAAATGCTTCAATAATATTGAAAAAGGAAGAGTATGAGTATTCAACATTTCCGTGTC
GCCCTTATTCCCTTTTTTGCGGCATTTTGCCTTCCTGTTTTTGCTCACCCAGAAACGCTGGTGAAAGTAA
AAGATGCTGAAGATCAGTTGGGTGCACGAGTGGGTTACATCGAACTGGATCTCAACAGCGGTAAGATCCT
TGAGAGTTTTCGCCCCGAAGAACGTTTTCCAATGATGAGCACTTTTAAAGTTCTGCTATGTGGCGCGGTA
TTATCCCGTATTGACGCCGGGCAAGAGCAACTCGGTCGCCGCATACACTATTCTCAGAATGACTTGGTTG
AGTACTCACCAGTCACAGAAAAGCATCTTACGGATGGCATGACAGTAAGAGAATTATGCAGTGCTGCCAT
AACCATGAGTGATAACACTGCGGCCAACTTACTTCTGACAACGATCGGAGGACCGAAGGAGCTAACCGCT
TTTTTGCACAACATGGGGGATCATGTAACTCGCCTTGATCGTTGGGAACCGGAGCTGAATGAAGCCATAC
CAAACGACGAGCGTGACACCACGATGCCTGTAGCAATGGCAACAACGTTGCGCAAACTATTAACTGGCGA
ACTACTTACTCTAGCTTCCCGGCAACAATTAATAGACTGGATGGAGGCGGATAAAGTTGCAGGACCACTT
CTGCGCTCGGCCCTTCCGGCTGGCTGGTTTATTGCTGATAAATCTGGAGCCGGTGAGCGTGGGTCTCGCG
GTATCATTGCAGCACTGGGGCCAGATGGTAAGCCCTCCCGTATCGTAGTTATCTACACGACGGGGAGTCA
GGCAACTATGGATGAACGAAATAGACAGATCGCTGAGATAGGTGCCTCACTGATTAAGCATTGGTAACTG
TCAGACCAAGTTTACTCATATATACTTTAGATTGATTTAAAACTTCATTTTTAATTTAAAAGGATCTAGG
TGAAGATCCTTTTTGATAATCTCATGACCAAAATCCCTTAACGTGAGTTTTCGTTCCACTGAGCGTCAGA
CCCCGTAGAAAAGATCAAAGGATCTTCTTGAGATCCTTTTTTTCTGCGCGTAATCTGCTGCTTGCAAACA
AAAAAACCACCGCTACCAGCGGTGGTTTGTTTGCCGGATCAAGAGCTACCAACTCTTTTTCCGAAGGTAA
CTGGCTTCAGCAGAGCGCAGATACCAAATACTGTTCTTCTAGTGTAGCCGTAGTTAGGCCACCACTTCAA
GAACTCTGTAGCACCGCCTACATACCTCGCTCTGCTAATCCTGTTACCAGTGGCTGCTGCCAGTGGCGAT
AAGTCGTGTCTTACCGGGTTGGACTCAAGACGATAGTTACCGGATAAGGCGCAGCGGTCGGGCTGAACGG
GGGGTTCGTGCACACAGCCCAGCTTGGAGCGAACGACCTACACCGAACTGAGATACCTACAGCGTGAGCT
ATGAGAAAGCGCCACGCTTCCCGAAGGGAGAAAGGCGGACAGGTATCCGGTAAGCGGCAGGGTCGGAACA
GGAGAGCGCACGAGGGAGCTTCCAGGGGGAAACGCCTGGTATCTTTATAGTCCTGTCGGGTTTCGCCACC
TCTGACTTGAGCGTCGATTTTTGTGATGCTCGTCAGGGGGGCGGAGCCTATGGAAAAACGCCAGCAACGC
GGCCTTTTTACGGTTCCTGGCCTTTTGCTGGCCTTTTGCTCACATGTTCTTTCCTGCGTTATCCCCTGAT
TCTGTGGATAACCGTATTACCGCCTTTGAGTGAGCTGATACCGCTCGCCGCAGCCGAACGACCGAGCGCA
GCGAGTCAGTGAGCGAGGAAGCGGAAGAGCGCCCAATACGCAAACCGCCTCTCCCCGCGCGTTGGCCGAT
TCATTAATGCAGCTGGCACGACAGGTTTCCCGACTGGAAAGCGGGCAGTGAGCGCAACGCAATTAATGTG
AGTTAGCTCACTCATTAGGCACCCCAGGCTTTACACTTTATGCTTCCGGCTCGTATGTTGTGTGGAATTG
TGAGCGGATAACAATTTCACACAGGAAACAGCTATGACCATGATTACGCCAAGCGCGCAATTAACCCTCA
CTAAAGGGAACAAAAGCTGGAGCTGCAAGC
