>Addgene plasmid #141843 | TFORF1582 | depositor partial sequence | sequence record 277666 | Insert
ACCGCCACCATGGAGAACCAACGCTCATCACCTCTGTCGTTCCCCAGTGTTCCACAAGAAGAAACCTTAC
GTCAGGCCCCTGCTGGACTCCCCCGAGAAACTCTGTTCCAATCCCGCGTTCTTCCTCCCAAAGAAATTCC
TTCTTTGTCTCCCACCATTCCCCGTCAAGGCTCCCTGCCCCAAACTTCCAGTGCTCCCAAGCAAGAGACT
TCTGGCCGGATGCCACATGTGCTCCAGAAGGGACCCTCACTCCTGTGTTCTGCCGCTTCTGAGCAAGAGA
CTTCTCTCCAGGGCCCCCTGGCTTCCCAGGAAGGGACCCAGTATCCACCCCCAGCTGCTGCTGAACAAGA
AGTCTCCCTTCTCTCCCACTCCCCCCACCACCAGGAAGCCCCCGTTCACTCCCCTGAAGCTCCTGAGAAA
GACCCCCTGACCCTTTCCCCAACAGTTCCCGAGACTGACATGGACCCGCTGCTCCAGAGCCCGGTTTCCC
AAAAGGACACCCCTTTCCAGATCTCTTCTGCAGTCCAGAAGGAACAGCCGCTCCCCACGGCAGAGATCAC
CCGCTTGGCTGTGTGGGCTGCCGTCCAAGCAGTGGAGAGGAAGCTGGAGGCCCAGGCCATGAGGCTACTG
ACCCTGGAAGGCAGGACGGGGACAAATGAAAAGAAGATAGCCGACTGCGAGAAGACAGCCGTGGAGTTCG
CGAACCATCTGGAGAGCAAGTGGGTCGTGTTGGGGACCCTGCTGCAGGAGTATGGGCTGCTGCAGAGGCG
GCTGGAGAACATGGAGAACCTGCTGAAAAACAGAAATTTCTGGATCCTGCGGCTGCCCCCCGGCAGCAAT
GGAGAAGTTCCCAAGGTCCCTGTCACATTTGATGATGTTGCTGTGCACTTCTCGGAGCAGGAGTGGGGAA
ACCTGTCTGAGTGGCAGAAGGAGCTCTACAAGAACGTGATGAGGGGCAACTACGAGTCCCTGGTTTCCAT
GGACTATGCAATTTCCAAACCAGACCTCATGTCACAGATGGAGCGCGGGGAGCGGCCCACCATGCAGGAG
CAGGAAGACTCTGAGGAGGGCGAAACGCCGACAGATCCCAGTGCTGCGCACGATGGGATCGTGATTAAGA
TCGAGGTACAGACCAACGACGAGGGCTCAGAAAGTTTGGAGACACCTGAGCCCCTGATGGGACAGGTGGA
AGAGCACGGCTTCCAGGACTCAGAGCTGGGTGACCCCTGTGGGGAACAGCCAGACCTGGACATGCAGGAG
CCAGAGAACACGCTGGAGGAGTCCACGGAAGGCTCCAGCGAGTTCAGCGAACTGAAGCAGATGCTGGTGC
AGCAGAGGAACTGCACGGAGGGGATCGTGATCAAGACAGAGGAACAAGACGAGGAGGAAGAAGAGGAGGA
GGAGGATGAGCTGCCGCAGCACTTGCAATCCCTTGGGCAGCTGTCCGGGAGATATGAGGCCAGTATGTAC
CAGACCCCGCTGCCCGGGGAGATGTCCCCCGAGGGCGAGGAGAGCCCCCCGCCCCTGCAGCTAGGAAACC
CCGCAGTGAAAAGGCTGGCGCCCTCCGTGCACGGTGAGCGGCACCTGAGCGAGAACCGCGGGGCCTCGAG
CCAGCAGCAGCGGAACCGGCGCGGCGAGCGGCCCTTCACATGCATGGAGTGCGGCAAGAGCTTCCGCCTG
AAGATCAACCTCATCATCCACCAGCGCAACCACATCAAGGAGGGGCCCTACGAGTGCGCCGAATGCGAGA
TCAGCTTCCGGCACAAGCAACAGCTCACGCTGCACCAGCGCATCCACCGCGTGCGCGGAGGCTGCGTCTC
ACCCGAACGCGGGCCCACGTTCAACCCCAAGCACGCGCTCAAGCCGCGTCCCAAGTCACCCAGCTCTGGT
AGCGGCGGCGGTGGCCCTAAGCCCTACAAGTGCCCCGAGTGCGACAGCAGCTTCAGCCACAAGTCCAGCC
TGACCAAACACCAGATCACGCACACGGGTGAGCGGCCCTACACGTGCCCCGAGTGCAAGAAGAGCTTCCG
CCTGCACATCAGCTTGGTGATCCATCAGCGCGTGCACGCGGGCAAGCATGAGGTCTCCTTCATCTGCAGC
CTGTGCGGCAAGAGCTTCAGCCGCCCCTCGCACCTGCTGCGCCACCAGCGGACTCACACAGGCGAGCGGC
CCTTCAAGTGCCCCGAGTGCGAGAAGAGCTTCAGCGAGAAGTCCAAGCTCACCAACCACTGCCGCGTGCA
CTCGCGCGAGCGGCCGCACGCCTGCCCCGAGTGCGGCAAGAGCTTCATCCGCAAGCACCACCTCCTGGAA
CACCGGCGCATCCACACAGGCGAGCGGCCCTACCACTGCGCCGAGTGCGGCAAGCGCTTCACGCAGAAGC
ATCACCTGCTGGAGCACCAGCGCGCGCACACGGGCGAGCGGCCCTACCCCTGCACGCACTGCGCCAAGTG
CTTCCGCTACAAGCAGTCGCTCAAGTACCACCTGCGGACCCACACGGGCGAGTAGTAATGAACTAGTCCG
TAACTTGAAAGTATTTCGATTTCTTGGCTTTATATATCTTGTGGAAAGGACGATTCCTAAGCCGGTCATA
TCATGAC
