>Addgene plasmid #141843 | TFORF1582 | depositor partial sequence | sequence record 277667 | Barcode
TTCCTAAGCCGGTCATATCATGAC
